Addgene plasmid #162809: pAS_4x7SKPylT_EF1_Ub-*PIGBOS
Purpose: STELLA plasmid for amber suppression of N-terminally labelled PIGBOS
Depositing lab: Simon Elsaesser. Depositing organization: Karolinska Institutet. Publication: Universal Single-Residue Terminal Labels for Fluorescent Live Cell Imaging of Microproteins. Lafranchi L, Schlesinger D, Kimler KJ, Elsasser SJ. J Am Chem Soc. 2020 Nov 25;142(47):20080-20087. doi: 10.1021/jacs.0c09574. Epub 2020 Nov 11. PubMed 33175524.
Backbone
  Vector backbone: pAS
  Vector type: Mammalian Expression ; PiggyBac
Growth in bacteria
  Bacterial resistance: Ampicillin, 100 μg/mL
  Growth temperature: 37°C
  Growth strain: NEB Stable
  Copy number: High Copy
Gene/Insert
  Gene/Insert name: Ub-(N-TAG)PIGBOS
  Species: H. sapiens (human)
  Mutation: PIGBOS (Met1, Amber)
  Promoter: EF1alpha
  Cloning method: Restriction Enzyme; 5′ cloning site Unknown (unknown if destroyed)
Terms and licenses: Academic/Nonprofit Terms; Industry Terms: Not Available to Industry
Depositor comments: Protein sequence: (TAG)FRRLTFAQLLFATVLGIAGGVYIFQPVFEQYAKDQKELKEKMQLVQESEEKKS - UniProtKB - A0A0B4J2F0 (PIOS1_HUMAN)
How to cite: pAS_4x7SKPylT_EF1_Ub-*PIGBOS was a gift from Simon Elsaesser (Addgene plasmid # 162809 ; http://n2t.net/addgene:162809 ; RRID:Addgene_162809)
