[The description below was written by a language model from this plasmid's Addgene catalogue record and pLannotate feature annotations shown in this document.]
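Description:
pAS_4x7SKPylT_EF1_Ub-*PIGBOS is a 7.2 kb mammalian expression plasmid on the pAS backbone, catalogued as a PiggyBac-type vector and designed for amber suppression in human cells. It is propagated in E. coli through a high-copy ColE1/pUC origin with ampicillin selection (AmpR under its own bla promoter). It also carries an f1 origin and remnants of a lacZα/lac promoter cloning region. The automated annotation does not label PiggyBac terminal repeats. Two regions flanking the cargo are scored as fragments of the lambda portal protein, which may be spurious matches, and no mammalian selection marker is annotated.

The payload has two parts. Four tandem tRNA genes lie upstream of, and in the opposite orientation to, the protein expression unit. According to the plasmid name, these are four copies of the pyrrolysyl amber-suppressor tRNA (PylT), each driven by a 7SK Pol III promoter. The protein unit uses the EF-1α core promoter joined to a truncated HTLV-1 5' LTR segment, a common composite promoter arrangement. It drives an open reading frame encoding ubiquitin fused directly to the human microprotein PIGBOS, whose initiator methionine codon is replaced by a TAG amber codon. A WPRE fragment and an SV40 polyadenylation signal follow.

In this STELLA design, translation starts at ubiquitin and the amber codon is decoded with a noncanonical amino acid. Endogenous deubiquitinases would then be expected to remove ubiquitin, leaving PIGBOS with a single modified residue at its N-terminus. That residue allows minimal fluorescent labelling for live-cell imaging. No pyrrolysyl-tRNA synthetase is annotated here, so it presumably has to be supplied from a separate construct.
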