Features (pLannotate 1.2.2; 22 found; start..end, strand, type, name):
    118..546     -  rep_origin     f1 ori (sequence partly withheld): f1 bacteriophage origin of replication; arrow indicates direction of (+) strand synthesis
    551..706     -  CDS            lacZα (fragment): LacZα fragment of β-galactosidase; lacZ fragment
    708..827     +  CDS            B (fragment): PORTL_LAMBD - Experimental evidence at protein level: Swiss-Prot protein existence level 1. Forms the portal vertex of the capsid (PubMed:6228056, PubMed:6232391). This portal plays critical roles in head assembly, genome packaging, neck/tail attachment, and genome ejection (Probable). The portal protein multimerizes as a single ring-shaped homododecamer arranged around a central channel (PubMed:6232391). Binds to the terminase subunits to form the packaging machine (PubMed:7799432). From Escherichia phage lambda (Bacteriophage lambda).
   1340..1408    -  ncRNA          tRNA: Accession: RF00005 - tRNA
   1669..1737    -  ncRNA          tRNA: Accession: RF00005 - tRNA
   1998..2066    -  ncRNA          tRNA: Accession: RF00005 - tRNA
   2327..2395    -  ncRNA          tRNA: Accession: RF00005 - tRNA
   2687..2898    +  promoter       EF-1α core promoter: core promoter for human elongation factor EF-1α
   2911..3179    +  LTR            5' LTR (truncated): truncated 5' long terminal repeat (LTR) from human T-cell leukemia virus (HTLV) type 1
   3218..3445    +  CDS            UBIQ_CERCA: Experimental evidence at protein level: Swiss-Prot protein existence level 1. Ubiquitin exists either covalently attached to another protein, or free (unanchored). When covalently bound, it is conjugated to target proteins via an isopeptide bond either as a monomer (monoubiquitin), a polymer linked via different Lys residues of the ubiquitin (polyubiquitin chains) or a linear polymer linked via the initiator Met of the ubiquitin (linear polyubiquitin chains). Polyubiquitin chains, when attached to a target protein, have different functions depending on the Lys residue of the ubiquitin that is
   3449..3607    +  CDS            PIGBOS1: PIOS1_HUMAN - Experimental evidence at protein level: Swiss-Prot protein existence level 1. Plays a role in regulation of the unfolded protein response triggered by endoplasmic reticulum (ER) stress resulting from the presence of unfolded proteins in the ER lumen. From Homo sapiens (Human).
   3619..3725    +  misc_feature   WPRE (fragment): woodchuck hepatitis virus posttranscriptional regulatory element
   3734..3855    +  polyA_signal   SV40 poly(A) signal: SV40 polyadenylation signal
   3873..3965    +  ncRNA          G-CSF SLDE: Accession: RF00183 - G-CSF factor stem-loop destabilising element (SLDE)
   4662..5129    +  CDS            B (fragment): PORTL_LAMBD - Experimental evidence at protein level: Swiss-Prot protein existence level 1. Forms the portal vertex of the capsid (PubMed:6228056, PubMed:6232391). This portal plays critical roles in head assembly, genome packaging, neck/tail attachment, and genome ejection (Probable). The portal protein multimerizes as a single ring-shaped homododecamer arranged around a central channel (PubMed:6232391). Binds to the terminase subunits to form the packaging machine (PubMed:7799432). From Escherichia phage lambda (Bacteriophage lambda).
   5167..5183    -  protein_bind   lac operator: The lac repressor binds to the lac operator to inhibit transcription in E. coli. This inhibition can be relieved by adding lactose or isopropyl-β-D-thiogalactopyranoside (IPTG). lac repressor encoded by lacI
   5191..5221    -  promoter       lac promoter: promoter for the E. coli lac operon
   5236..5257    -  protein_bind   CAP binding site: CAP binding activates transcription in the presence of cAMP. E. coli catabolite activator protein
   5270..5362    -  CDS            lacI (fragment): lac repressor; lacI; The lac repressor binds to the lac operator to inhibit transcription in E. coli. This inhibition can be relieved by adding lactose or isopropyl-β-D-thiogalactopyranoside (IPTG).
   5545..6133    -  rep_origin     ori: high-copy-number ColE1/pMB1/pBR322/pUC origin of replication
   6304..7164    -  CDS            AmpR: β-lactamase; bla; confers resistance to ampicillin, carbenicillin, and related antibiotics
   7165..65      -  promoter       AmpR promoter (across the origin): bla
>Addgene plasmid #162809 | pAS_4x7SKPylT_EF1_Ub-*PIGBOS | addgene full sequence | sequence record 318676 | Addgene NGS Result
TATTGTCTCATGAGCGGATACATATTTGAATGTATTTAGAAAAATAAACAAATAGGGGTTCCGCGCACAT
TTCCCCGAAAAGTGCCACCTAAATTGTAAGCGTTAATATTTTGTTAAAATTCGCGTTAAATTTTTGTTAA
ATCAGCTCATTTTTTAACCAATAGGCCGAAATCGGCAAAATCCCTTATAAATCAAAAGAATAGACCGAGA
TAGGGT
[37 nt withheld, positions 217-253]
AAAGAACGTGGACTCCAACGTCAAAGG
[49 nt withheld, positions 281-329]
T
[91 nt withheld, positions 331-421]
G
[124 nt withheld, positions 423-546]
CCCATTCGCCATTCAGGCTGCGCAACTGTTGGGAAGGGCGATCGGTGCGGGCCTCTTCGCTATTACGCCA
GCTGGCGAAAGGGGGATGTGCTGCAAGGCGATTAAGTTGGGTAACGCCAGGGTTTTCCCAGTCACGACGT
TGTAAAACGACGGCCAGTGAGCGCGCCTCGTTCATTCACGTTTTTGAACCCGTGGAGGACGGGCAGACTC
GCGGTGCAAATGTGTTTTACAGCGTGATGGAGCAGATGAAGATGCTCGACACGCTGCAGAACACGCAGCT
AGATTAACCCTAGAAAGATAATCATATTGTGACGTACGTTAAAGATAATCATGTGTAAAATTGACGCATG
TGTTTTATCGGTCTGTATATCGAGGTTTATTTATTAATTTGAATAGATATTAAGTTTTATTATATTTACA
CTTACATACTAATAATAAATTCAACAAACAATTTATTTATGTTTATTTATTTATTAAAAAAAACAAAAAC
TCAAAATTTCTTCTATAAAGTAACAAAACTTTTATGAGGGACAGCCCCCCCCCAAAGCCCCCAGGGATGT
AATTACGTCCCTCCCCCGCTAGGGGGCAGCAGCGAGCCGCCCGGGGCTCCGCTCCGGTCCGGCGCTCCCC
CCGCATCCCCGAGCCGGCAGCGTGCGGGGACAGCCCGGGCACGGGGAAGGTGGCACGGGATCGCTTTCCT
CTGAACGCTTCTCGCTGCTCTTTGAGCCTGCAGACACCTGGGGGGATACGGGGAAAAGGCCTCCACGGCC
AACTAGTGAAAAACCGCACTTGTCCGGAAACCCCGGGAATCTAACCCGGCTGAACGGATTTAGAGTCCGT
TCGATCTACATGATCAGGTTTCCGAGGTACCCAGGCGGCGCACAAGCTATATAAACCTGAAGGAAATCTC
AACTTTACACTTAGGTCAAGTTACTTATCGTACTAGAGCTTCAGCAGGAAATTTAACTAAAATCTAATTT
AACCAGCATAGCAAATATCATTTATTCCCAAAATGCTAAAGTTTGAGATAAACGGACTTGATTTCCGGCT
GTTTTGACACTATCCAGAATGCCTTGCAGATGGGTGGGGCATGCTAAATACTGCAGGAAAAACCGCACTT
GTCCGGAAACCCCGGGAATCTAACCCGGCTGAACGGATTTAGAGTCCGTTCGATCTACATGATCAGGTTT
CCGAGGTACCCAGGCGGCGCACAAGCTATATAAACCTGAAGGAAATCTCAACTTTACACTTAGGTCAAGT
TACTTATCGTACTAGAGCTTCAGCAGGAAATTTAACTAAAATCTAATTTAACCAGCATAGCAAATATCAT
TTATTCCCAAAATGCTAAAGTTTGAGATAAACGGACTTGATTTCCGGCTGTTTTGACACTATCCAGAATG
CCTTGCAGATGGGTGGGGCATGCTAAATACTGCAGGAAAAACCGCACTTGTCCGGAAACCCCGGGAATCT
AACCCGGCTGAACGGATTTAGAGTCCGTTCGATCTACATGATCAGGTTTCCGAGGTACCCAGGCGGCGCA
CAAGCTATATAAACCTGAAGGAAATCTCAACTTTACACTTAGGTCAAGTTACTTATCGTACTAGAGCTTC
AGCAGGAAATTTAACTAAAATCTAATTTAACCAGCATAGCAAATATCATTTATTCCCAAAATGCTAAAGT
TTGAGATAAACGGACTTGATTTCCGGCTGTTTTGACACTATCCAGAATGCCTTGCAGATGGGTGGGGCAT
GCTAAATACTGCAGGAAAAACCGCACTTGTCCGGAAACCCCGGGAATCTAACCCGGCTGAACGGATTTAG
AGTCCGTTCGATCTACATGATCAGGTTTCCGAGGTACCCAGGCGGCGCACAAGCTATATAAACCTGAAGG
AAATCTCAACTTTACACTTAGGTCAAGTTACTTATCGTACTAGAGCTTCAGCAGGAAATTTAACTAAAAT
CTAATTTAACCAGCATAGCAAATATCATTTATTCCCAAAATGCTAAAGTTTGAGATAAACGGACTTGATT
TCCGGCTGTTTTGACACTATCCAGAATGCCTTGCAGATGGGTGGGGCATGCTAAATACTGCAGAACTAGT
GCTCTAGAAAGGATCTGCGATCGCTCCGGTGCCCGTCAGTGGGCAGAGCGCACATCGCCCACAGTCCCCG
AGAAGTTGGGGGGAGGGGTCGGCAATTGAACGGGTGCCTAGAGAAGGTGGCGCGGGGTAAACTGGGAAAG
TGATGTCGTGTACTGGCTCCGCCTTTTTCCCGAGGGTGGGGGAGAACCGTATATAAGTGCAGTAGTCGCC
GTGAACGTTCTTTTTCGCAACGGGTTTGCCGCCAGAACACAGCTGAAGCTTCGAGGGGCTCGCATCTCTC
CTTCACGCGCCCGCCGCCCTACCTGAGGCCGCCATCCACGCCGGTTGAGTCGCGTTCTGCCGCCTCCCGC
CTGTGGTGCCTCCTGAACTGCGTCCGCCGTCTAGGTAAGTTTAAAGCTCAGGTCGAGACCGGGCCTTTGT
CCGGCGCTCCCTTGGAGCCTACCTAGACTCAGCCGGCTCTCCACGCTTTGCCTGACCCTGCTTGCTCAAC
TCTACGTCTTTGTTTCGTTTTCTGTTCTGCGCCGTTACAGATCCAAGCTGTGACCGGCGCCTACTCTAGA
GCTAGCGAATTATGCAGATCTTCGTGAAGACTCTGACTGGTAAGACCATCACCCTCGAGGTTGAGCCCAG
TGACACCATCGAGAATGTCAAGGCAAAGATCCAAGATAAGGAAGGCATCCCTCCTGACCAGCAGAGGCTG
ATCTTTGCTGGAAAACAGCTGGAAGATGGGCGCACCCTGTCTGACTACAACATCCAGAAAGAGTCCACCC
TGCACCTGGTGCTCCGCTTAAGAGGGGGTTAGTTTAGGAGATTGACTTTTGCACAACTGCTTTTTGCCAC
TGTCCTTGGAATTGCTGGAGGAGTATATATTTTTCAACCAGTATTTGAACAGTATGCCAAAGATCAGAAG
GAATTAAAAGAAAAGATGCAGTTGGTACAAGAATCAGAAGAGAAGAAAAGTTAACCGGCGACAATCAACC
TCTGGATTACAAAATTTGTGAAAGATTGACTGGTATTCTTAACTATGTTGCTCCTTTTACGCTATGTGGA
TACGCTGCTTTAATGCCTTTGTATCATGCGTTAACTAAACTTGTTTATTGCAGCTTATAATGGTTACAAA
TAAAGCAATAGCATCACAAATTTCACAAATAAAGCATTTTTTTCACTGCATTCTAGTTGTGGTTTGTCCA
AACTCATCAATGTATCTTATCATGTCTGGAATTGACTCAAATGATGTCAATTAGTCTATCAGAAGCTCAT
CTGGTCTCCCTTCCGGGGGACAAGACATCCCTGTTTAATATTTAAACAGCAGTGTTCCCAAACTGGGTTC
TTATATCCCTTGCTCTGGTCAACCAGGTTGCAGGGTTTCCTGTCCTCACAGGAACGAAGTCCCTAAAGAA
ACAGTGGCAGCCAGGTTTAGCCCCGGAATTGACTGGATTCCTTTTTTAGGGCCCATTGGTATGGCTTTTT
CCCCGTATCCCCCCAGGTGTCTGCAGGCTCAAAGAGCAGCGAGAAGCGTTCAGAGGAAAGCGATCCCGTG
CCACCTTCCCCGTGCCCGGGCTGTCCCCGCACGCTGCCGGCTCGGGGATGCGGGGGGAGCGCCGGACCGG
AGCGGAGCCCCGGGCGGCTCGCTGCTGCCCCCTAGCGGGGGAGGGACGTAATTACATCCCTGGGGGCTTT
GGGGGGGGGCTGTCCCTGATATCTATAACAAGAAAATATATATATAATAAGTTATCACGTAAGTAGAACA
TGAAATAACAATATAATTATCGTATGAGTTAAATCTTAAAAGTCACGTAAAAGATAATCATGCGTCATTT
TGACTCACGCGGTCGTTATAGTTCAAAATCAGTGACACTTACCGCATTGACAAGCACGCCTCACGGGAGC
TCCAAGCGGCGACTGAGATGTCCTAAATGCACAGCGACGGATTCGCGCTATTTAGAAAGAGAGAGCAATA
TTTCAAGAATGCATGCGTCAATTTTACGCAGACTATCTTTCTAGGGTTAATCTAGCTGCATCAGGATCAT
ATCGTCGGGTCTTTTTTCCGGCTCAGTCATCGCCCAAGCTGGCGCTATCTGGGCATCGGGGAGGAAGAAG
CCCGTGCCTTTTCCCGCGAGGTTGAAGCGGCATGGAAAGAGTTTGCCGAGGATGACTGCTGCTGCATTGA
CGTTGAGCGAAAACGCACGTTTACCATGATGATTCGGGAAGGTGTGGCCATGCACGCCTTTAACGGTGAA
CTGTTCGTTCAGGCCACCTGGGATACCAGTTCGTCGCGGCTTTTCCGGACACAGTTCCGGATGGTCAGCC
CGAAGCGCATCAGCAACCCGAACAATACCGGCGACAGCCGGAACTGCCGTGCCGGTGTGCAGATTAATGA
CAGCGGTGCGGCGCTGGGATATTACGTCAGCGAGGACGGGTATCCTGGCTGGATGCCGCAGAAATGGACA
TGGATACCCCGTGAGTTACCCGGCGGGCGCGCTTGGCGTAATCATGGTCATAGCTGTTTCCTGTGTGAAA
TTGTTATCCGCTCACAATTCCACACAACATACGAGCCGGAAGCATAAAGTGTAAAGCCTGGGGTGCCTAA
TGAGTGAGCTAACTCACATTAATTGCGTTGCGCTCACTGCCCGCTTTCCAGTCGGGAAACCTGTCGTGCC
AGCTGCATTAATGAATCGGCCAACGCGCGGGGAGAGGCGGTTTGCGTATTGGGCGCTCTTCCGCTTCCTC
GCTCACTGACTCGCTGCGCTCGGTCGTTCGGCTGCGGCGAGCGGTATCAGCTCACTCAAAGGCGGTAATA
CGGTTATCCACAGAATCAGGGGATAACGCAGGAAAGAACATGTGAGCAAAAGGCCAGCAAAAGGCCAGGA
ACCGTAAAAAGGCCGCGTTGCTGGCGTTTTTCCATAGGCTCCGCCCCCCTGACGAGCATCACAAAAATCG
ACGCTCAAGTCAGAGGTGGCGAAACCCGACAGGACTATAAAGATACCAGGCGTTTCCCCCTGGAAGCTCC
CTCGTGCGCTCTCCTGTTCCGACCCTGCCGCTTACCGGATACCTGTCCGCCTTTCTCCCTTCGGGAAGCG
TGGCGCTTTCTCATAGCTCACGCTGTAGGTATCTCAGTTCGGTGTAGGTCGTTCGCTCCAAGCTGGGCTG
TGTGCACGAACCCCCCGTTCAGCCCGACCGCTGCGCCTTATCCGGTAACTATCGTCTTGAGTCCAACCCG
GTAAGACACGACTTATCGCCACTGGCAGCAGCCACTGGTAACAGGATTAGCAGAGCGAGGTATGTAGGCG
GTGCTACAGAGTTCTTGAAGTGGTGGCCTAACTACGGCTACACTAGAAGAACAGTATTTGGTATCTGCGC
TCTGCTGAAGCCAGTTACCTTCGGAAAAAGAGTTGGTAGCTCTTGATCCGGCAAACAAACCACCGCTGGT
AGCGGTGGTTTTTTTGTTTGCAAGCAGCAGATTACGCGCAGAAAAAAAGGATCTCAAGAAGATCCTTTGA
TCTTTTCTACGGGGTCTGACGCTCAGTGGAACGAAAACTCACGTTAAGGGATTTTGGTCATGAGATTATC
AAAAAGGATCTTCACCTAGATCCTTTTAAATTAAAAATGAAGTTTTAAATCAATCTAAAGTATATATGAG
TAAACTTGGTCTGACAGTTACCAATGCTTAATCAGTGAGGCACCTATCTCAGCGATCTGTCTATTTCGTT
CATCCATAGTTGCCTGACTCCCCGTCGTGTAGATAACTACGATACGGGAGGGCTTACCATCTGGCCCCAG
TGCTGCAATGATACCGCGAGACCCACGCTCACCGGCTCCAGATTTATCAGCAATAAACCAGCCAGCCGGA
AGGGCCGAGCGCAGAAGTGGTCCTGCAACTTTATCCGCCTCCATCCAGTCTATTAATTGTTGCCGGGAAG
CTAGAGTAAGTAGTTCGCCAGTTAATAGTTTGCGCAACGTTGTTGCCATTGCTACAGGCATCGTGGTGTC
ACGCTCGTCGTTTGGTATGGCTTCATTCAGCTCCGGTTCCCAACGATCAAGGCGAGTTACATGATCCCCC
ATGTTGTGCAAAAAAGCGGTTAGCTCCTTCGGTCCTCCGATCGTTGTCAGAAGTAAGTTGGCCGCAGTGT
TATCACTCATGGTTATGGCAGCACTGCATAATTCTCTTACTGTCATGCCATCCGTAAGATGCTTTTCTGT
GACTGGTGAGTACTCAACCAAGTCATTCTGAGAATAGTGTATGCGGCGACCGAGTTGCTCTTGCCCGGCG
TCAATACGGGATAATACCGCGCCACATAGCAGAACTTTAAAAGTGCTCATCATTGGAAAACGTTCTTCGG
GGCGAAAACTCTCAAGGATCTTACCGCTGTTGAGATCCAGTTCGATGTAACCCACTCGTGCACCCAACTG
ATCTTCAGCATCTTTTACTTTCACCAGCGTTTCTGGGTGAGCAAAAACAGGAAGGCAAAATGCCGCAAAA
AAGGGAATAAGGGCGACACGGAAATGTTGAATACTCATACTCTTCCTTTTTCAATATTATTGAAGCATTT
ATCAGGGT
