>Addgene plasmid #162809 | pAS_4x7SKPylT_EF1_Ub-*PIGBOS | depositor partial sequence | sequence record 315560 | Sanger sequencing of the insert (EF1_forward primer)
CTTTGGCTCGTTTCTGTTCTGCGCCGTTACAGATCCAAGCTGTGACCGGCGCCTACTCTAGAGCTAGCGA
ATTATGCAGATCTTCGTGAAGACTCTGACTGGTAAGACCATCACCCTCGAGGTTGAGCCCAGTGACACCA
TCGAGAATGTCAAGGCAAAGATCCAAGATAAGGAAGGCATCCCTCCTGACCAGCAGAGGCTGATCTTTGC
TGGAAAACAGCTGGAAGATGGGCGCACCCTGTCTGACTACAACATCCAGAAAGAGTCCACCCTGCACCTG
GTGCTCCGCTTAAGAGGGGGTTAGTTTAGGAGATTGACTTTTGCACAACTGCTTTTTGCCACTGTCCTTG
GAATTGCTGGAGGAGTATATATTTTTCAACCAGTATTTGAACAGTATGCCAAAGATCAGAAGGAATTAAA
AGAAAAGATGCAGTTGGTACAAGAATCAGAAGAGAAGAAAAGTTAACCGGCGACAATCAACCTCTGGATT
ACAAAATTTGTGAAAGATTGACTGGTATTCTTAACTATGTTGCTCCTTTTACGCTATGTGGATACGCTGC
TTTAATGCCTTTGTATCATGCGTTAACTAAACTTGTTTATTGCAGCTTATAATGGTTACAAATAAAGCAA
TAGCATCACAAATTTCACAAATAAAGCATTTTTTTCACTGCATTCTATTTGTGGTTTGTCCAAACTCATC
AATGTATCTTATCATGTCTGGAATTGACTCCAATGATGTCAATTAGCCAATCATAAGCTCCTCTGGTCCT
CCCCTCCAGGGGGACAGATCACCCCAGCTTCATCAGTTAAGCAGGGCTGCTGCCGAAATGCTTCTATATC
CGATGATACTGTCAGACCAAGTTGGAAGTGTCTCAGACTCCCGGAACCAAGTCCGCTCAAGACAACTAGT
CGGCAGTACTCAATCCGCAGGATTTACTTGACATCTGTATACGAGACCATGCATAGGACTGCTATCGCTA
GGCTACGCCTAATGACTAA
